>Addgene plasmid #154217 | FLAG-TKGAPDH in pLJM60 | addgene full sequence | sequence record 315444 | Addgene NGS Result
CGTTTAGTGAACCGTCAGATCGCCTGGAGACGCCATCCACGCTGTTTTGACCTCCATAGAAGACACCGGG
ACCGATCCAGCCTCCGCGGCCGGGAACGGTGCATTGGAACGCGGATTCCCCGTGCCAAGAGTGACGTAAG
TACCGCCTATAGAGTCTATAGGCCCACCCCCTTGGCTTCGTTAGAACGCGGCTACAATTAATACATAACC
TTATGTATCATACACATACGATTTAGGTGACACTATAGAATAACATCCACTTTGCCTTTCTCTCCACAGG
TGTCCACTCCCAGGTCCAACTGCACCTCGGTTCTATCGATTGAATTCACCATGGAAATGGACTACAAGGA
TGACGATGACAAGGGTGGTGGTGGTGGTGCGTCGACAATGGTCCCAAAAGTTGGTATAAACGGGTTCGGC
CGCATAGGAAGGGTTGTGCTGCGGAACGCACTCGAAACAGGCGCAGTCGAAGTAGTGGCACTCAATGATC
CGTTTATAGAACCCCACTATGCTGAGTACATGTTCAAGTATGATTCCACTCATGGGCGATTCAAGGGTGA
CATTAAGGTCGATGGAAAAGATCTTGTGATCGACGGAAAAAGGATAAAGTTTTACCAAGAGCGCGATCCC
GCGAACATTCCTTGGAAAGATTCTGGGGCCGAGTACATCGTAGAAAGTACTGGAGTATTTACGACAACCG
AGAAGGCATCTGCTCATTTCAAGGGAGGGGCGAAAAAAGTAATCATTAGTGCACCATCAGCTGACGCGCC
GATGTATGTCATGGGCGTAAACGAGGATACCTACGCGGGGGCTAACGTAATTTCTAACGCATCCTGCACA
ACGAACTGTCTGGCTCCCTTGGCGAAAACATTGAACGATAAGTTCACAATAGTTGAAGGTCTCATGACAG
CCATTCACGCGTACACGGCTTCCCAAAAAACCGTTGATGGACCGTCAAGCAAAGACTGGCGGGGTGGCCG
CGCAGCTGCCCAGAACTTGATTCCCTCTAGCACTGGAGCTGCTAAGGCCGTCGGCAAGGTTATTCCAGAG
CTGGCGGGTAAAGTGACGGGCATGAGCGTCCGGGTGCCGACTGTGAACGTAAGCCTGGTGGATTTTACAG
TCCGCTTCGCTAAGGACGTTACATACGATGAGGTGAAGGCCGCCATTAAGGAGGCCTCTGAGGGTCCCTT
GAAGGGCATACTCGCATACACTGAGGACGATATTGTATCTACTGATATTCTCACCGACCCTCATTCTTCA
ACCTTTGATGCGAAAGCAGGAATCGCATTGAATAAAAACTTTGTCAAAGTAATGTCATGGTATGACAACG
AATATGGGTATAGCCGACGGGTAGTGGACCTCATTGTTTATGTCAGTAAAAAAGACGCCGGACAATAAGC
GGCCGCAGTGAGAATTCTCGACCTCGAGACAAATGGCAGTATTCATCCACAATTTTAAAAGAAAAGGGGG
GATTGGGGGGTACAGTGCAGGGGAAAGAATAGTAGACATAATAGCAACAGACATACAAACTAAAGAATTA
CAAAAACAAATTACAAAAATTCAAAATTTTCGGGTTTATTACAGGGACAGCAGAGATCCACTTTGGCCGC
GGCTCGAGGGGGTTGGGGTTGCGCCTTTTCCAAGGCAGCCCTGGGTTTGCGCAGGGACGCGGCTGCTCTG
GGCGTGGTTCCGGGAAACGCAGCGGCGCCGACCCTGGGTCTCGCACATTCTTCACGTCCGTTCGCAGCGT
CACCCGGATCTTCGCCGCTACCCTTGTGGGCCCCCCGGCGACGCTTCCTGCTCCGCCCCTAAGTCGGGAA
GGTTCCTTGCGGTTCGCGGCGTGCCGGACGTGACAAACGGAAGCCGCACGTCTCACTAGTACCCTCGCAG
ACGGACAGCGCCAGGGAGCAATGGCAGCGCGCCGACCGCGATGGGCTGTGGCCAATAGCGGCTGCTCAGC
AGGGCGCGCCGAGAGCAGCGGCCGGGAAGGGGCGGTGCGGGAGGCGGGGTGTGGGGCGGTAGTGTGGGCC
CTGTTCCTGCCCGCGCGGTGTTCCGCATTCTGCAAGCCTCCGGAGCGCACGTCGGCAGTCGGCTCCCTCG
TTGACCGAATCACCGACCTCTCTCCCCAGGGGGATCCACCGGAGCTTACCATGACCGAGTACAAGCCCAC
GGTGCGCCTCGCCACCCGCGACGACGTCCCCAGGGCCGTACGCACCCTCGCCGCCGCGTTCGCCGACTAC
CCCGCCACGCGCCACACCGTCGATCCGGACCGCCACATCGAGCGGGTCACCGAGCTGCAAGAACTCTTCC
TCACGCGCGTCGGGCTCGACATCGGCAAGGTGTGGGTCGCGGACGACGGCGCCGCGGTGGCGGTCTGGAC
CACGCCGGAGAGCGTCGAAGCGGGGGCGGTGTTCGCCGAGATCGGCCCGCGCATGGCCGAGTTGAGCGGT
TCCCGGCTGGCCGCGCAGCAACAGATGGAAGGCCTCCTGGCGCCGCACCGGCCCAAGGAGCCCGCGTGGT
TCCTGGCCACCGTCGGCGTCTCGCCCGACCACCAGGGCAAGGGTCTGGGCAGCGCCGTCGTGCTCCCCGG
AGTGGAGGCGGCCGAGCGCGCCGGGGTGCCCGCCTTCCTGGAGACCTCCGCGCCCCGCAACCTCCCCTTC
TACGAGCGGCTCGGCTTCACCGTCACCGCCGACGTCGAGGTGCCCGAAGGACCGCGCACCTGGTGCATGA
CCCGCAAGCCCGGTGCCTGACGCCCGCCCCACGACCCGCAGCGCCCGACCGAAAGGAGCGCACGACCCCA
TGCATCGGTACCTTTAAGACCAATGACTTACAAGGCAGCTGTAGATCTTAGCCACTTTTTAAAAGAAAAG
GGGGGACTGGAAGGGCTAATTCACTCCCAACGAAGACAAGATCTGCTTTTTGCTTGTACTGGGTCTCTCT
GGTTAGACCAGATCTGAGCCTGGGAGCTCTCTGGCTAACTAGGGAACCCACTGCTTAAGCCTCAATAAAG
CTTGCCTTGAGTGCTTCAAGTAGTGTGTGCCCGTCTGTTGTGTGACTCTGGTAACTAGAGATCCCTCAGA
CCCTTTTAGTCAGTGTGGAAAATCTCTAGCAGTAGTAGTTCATGTCATCTTATTATTCAGTATTTATAAC
TTGCAAAGAAATGAATATCAGAGAGTGAGAGGAACTTGTTTATTGCAGCTTATAATGGTTACAAATAAAG
CAATAGCATCACAAATTTCACAAATAAAGCATTTTTTTCACTGCATTCTAGTTGTGGTTTGTCCAAACTC
ATCAATGTATCTTATCATGTCTGGCTCTAGCTATCCCGCCCCTAACTCCGCCCATCCCGCCCCTAACTCC
GCCCAGTTCCGCCCATTCTCCGCCCCATGGCTGACTAATTTTTTTTATTTATGCAGAGGCCGAGGCCGCC
TCGGCCTCTGAGCTATTCCAGAAGTAGTGAGGAGGCTTTTTTGGAGGCCTAGGGACGTACCCAATTCGCC
CTATAGTGAGTCGTATTACGCGCGCTCACTGGCCGTCGTTTTACAACGTCGTGACTGGGAAAACCCTGGC
GTTACCCAACTTAATCGCCTTGCAGCACATCCCCCTTTCGCCAGCTGGCGTAATAGCGAAGAGGCCCGCA
CCGATCGCCCTTCCCAACAGTTGCGCAGCCTGAATGGCGAATGGG
[124 nt withheld, positions 3686-3809]
C
[91 nt withheld, positions 3811-3901]
A
[49 nt withheld, positions 3903-3951]
CCTTTGACGTTGGAGTCCACGTTCTTT
[37 nt withheld, positions 3979-4015]
ACCCTATCTCGGTCTATTCTTTTGATTTATAAGGGATTTTGCCGATTTCGGCCTATTGGTTAAAAAATGA
GCTGATTTAACAAAAATTTAACGCGAATTTTAACAAAATATTAACGCTTACAATTTAGGTGGCACTTTTC
GGGGAAATGTGCGCGGAACCCCTATTTGTTTATTTTTCTAAATACATTCAAATATGTATCCGCTCATGAG
ACAATAACCCTGATAAATGCTTCAATAATATTGAAAAAGGAAGAGTATGAGTATTCAACATTTCCGTGTC
GCCCTTATTCCCTTTTTTGCGGCATTTTGCCTTCCTGTTTTTGCTCACCCAGAAACGCTGGTGAAAGTAA
AAGATGCTGAAGATCAGTTGGGTGCACGAGTGGGTTACATCGAACTGGATCTCAACAGCGGTAAGATCCT
TGAGAGTTTTCGCCCCGAAGAACGTTTTCCAATGATGAGCACTTTTAAAGTTCTGCTATGTGGCGCGGTA
TTATCCCGTATTGACGCCGGGCAAGAGCAACTCGGTCGCCGCATACACTATTCTCAGAATGACTTGGTTG
AGTACTCACCAGTCACAGAAAAGCATCTTACGGATGGCATGACAGTAAGAGAATTATGCAGTGCTGCCAT
AACCATGAGTGATAACACTGCGGCCAACTTACTTCTGACAACGATCGGAGGACCGAAGGAGCTAACCGCT
TTTTTGCACAACATGGGGGATCATGTAACTCGCCTTGATCGTTGGGAACCGGAGCTGAATGAAGCCATAC
CAAACGACGAGCGTGACACCACGATGCCTGTAGCAATGGCAACAACGTTGCGCAAACTATTAACTGGCGA
ACTACTTACTCTAGCTTCCCGGCAACAATTAATAGACTGGATGGAGGCGGATAAAGTTGCAGGACCACTT
CTGCGCTCGGCCCTTCCGGCTGGCTGGTTTATTGCTGATAAATCTGGAGCCGGTGAGCGTGGGTCTCGCG
GTATCATTGCAGCACTGGGGCCAGATGGTAAGCCCTCCCGTATCGTAGTTATCTACACGACGGGGAGTCA
GGCAACTATGGATGAACGAAATAGACAGATCGCTGAGATAGGTGCCTCACTGATTAAGCATTGGTAACTG
TCAGACCAAGTTTACTCATATATACTTTAGATTGATTTAAAACTTCATTTTTAATTTAAAAGGATCTAGG
TGAAGATCCTTTTTGATAATCTCATGACCAAAATCCCTTAACGTGAGTTTTCGTTCCACTGAGCGTCAGA
CCCCGTAGAAAAGATCAAAGGATCTTCTTGAGATCCTTTTTTTCTGCGCGTAATCTGCTGCTTGCAAACA
AAAAAACCACCGCTACCAGCGGTGGTTTGTTTGCCGGATCAAGAGCTACCAACTCTTTTTCCGAAGGTAA
CTGGCTTCAGCAGAGCGCAGATACCAAATACTGTTCTTCTAGTGTAGCCGTAGTTAGGCCACCACTTCAA
GAACTCTGTAGCACCGCCTACATACCTCGCTCTGCTAATCCTGTTACCAGTGGCTGCTGCCAGTGGCGAT
AAGTCGTGTCTTACCGGGTTGGACTCAAGACGATAGTTACCGGATAAGGCGCAGCGGTCGGGCTGAACGG
GGGGTTCGTGCACACAGCCCAGCTTGGAGCGAACGACCTACACCGAACTGAGATACCTACAGCGTGAGCT
ATGAGAAAGCGCCACGCTTCCCGAAGGGAGAAAGGCGGACAGGTATCCGGTAAGCGGCAGGGTCGGAACA
GGAGAGCGCACGAGGGAGCTTCCAGGGGGAAACGCCTGGTATCTTTATAGTCCTGTCGGGTTTCGCCACC
TCTGACTTGAGCGTCGATTTTTGTGATGCTCGTCAGGGGGGCGGAGCCTATGGAAAAACGCCAGCAACGC
GGCCTTTTTACGGTTCCTGGCCTTTTGCTGGCCTTTTGCTCACATGTTCTTTCCTGCGTTATCCCCTGAT
TCTGTGGATAACCGTATTACCGCCTTTGAGTGAGCTGATACCGCTCGCCGCAGCCGAACGACCGAGCGCA
GCGAGTCAGTGAGCGAGGAAGCGGAAGAGCGCCCAATACGCAAACCGCCTCTCCCCGCGCGTTGGCCGAT
TCATTAATGCAGCTGGCACGACAGGTTTCCCGACTGGAAAGCGGGCAGTGAGCGCAACGCAATTAATGTG
AGTTAGCTCACTCATTAGGCACCCCAGGCTTTACACTTTATGCTTCCGGCTCGTATGTTGTGTGGAATTG
TGAGCGGATAACAATTTCACACAGGAAACAGCTATGACCATGATTACGCCAAGCGCGCAATTAACCCTCA
CTAAAGGGAACAAAAGCTGGAGCTGCAAGCTTAATGTAGTCTTATGCAATACTCTTGTAGTCTTGCAACA
TGGTAACGATGAGTTAGCAACATGCCTTACAAGGAGAGAAAAAGCACCGTGCATGCCGATTGGTGGAAGT
AAGGTGGTACGATCGTGCCTTATTAGGAAGGCAACAGACGGGTCTGACATGGATTGGACGAACCACTGAA
TTGCCGCATTGCAGAGATATTGTATTTAAGTGCCTAGCTCGATACATAAACGGGTCTCTCTGGTTAGACC
AGATCTGAGCCTGGGAGCTCTCTGGCTAACTAGGGAACCCACTGCTTAAGCCTCAATAAAGCTTGCCTTG
AGTGCTTCAAGTAGTGTGTGCCCGTCTGTTGTGTGACTCTGGTAACTAGAGATCCCTCAGACCCTTTTAG
TCAGTGTGGAAAATCTCTAGCAGTGGCGCCCGAACAGGGACTTGAAAGCGAAAGGGAAACCAGAGGAGCT
CTCTCGACGCAGGACTCGGCTTGCTGAAGCGCGCACGGCAAGAGGCGAGGGGCGGCGACTGGTGAGTACG
CCAAAAATTTTGACTAGCGGAGGCTAGAAGGAGAGAGATGGGTGCGAGAGCGTCAGTATTAAGCGGGGGA
GAATTAGATCGCGATGGGAAAAAATTCGGTTAAGGCCAGGGGGAAAGAAAAAATATAAATTAAAACATAT
AGTATGGGCAAGCAGGGAGCTAGAACGATTCGCAGTTAATCCTGGCCTGTTAGAAACATCAGAAGGCTGT
AGACAAATACTGGGACAGCTACAACCATCCCTTCAGACAGGATCAGAAGAACTTAGATCATTATATAATA
CAGTAGCAACCCTCTATTGTGTGCATCAAAGGATAGAGATAAAAGACACCAAGGAAGCTTTAGACAAGAT
AGAGGAAGAGCAAAACAAAAGTAAGACCACCGCACAGCAAGCGGCCGGCCGCTGATCTTCAGACCTGGAG
GAGGAGATATGAGGGACAATTGGAGAAGTGAATTATATAAATATAAAGTAGTAAAAATTGAACCATTAGG
AGTAGCACCCACCAAGGCAAAGAGAAGAGTGGTGCAGAGAGAAAAAAGAGCAGTGGGAATAGGAGCTTTG
TTCCTTGGGTTCTTGGGAGCAGCAGGAAGCACTATGGGCGCAGCGTCAATGACGCTGACGGTACAGGCCA
GACAATTATTGTCTGGTATAGTGCAGCAGCAGAACAATTTGCTGAGGGCTATTGAGGCGCAACAGCATCT
GTTGCAACTCACAGTCTGGGGCATCAAGCAGCTCCAGGCAAGAATCCTGGCTGTGGAAAGATACCTAAAG
GATCAACAGCTCCTGGGGATTTGGGGTTGCTCTGGAAAACTCATTTGCACCACTGCTGTGCCTTGGAATG
CTAGTTGGAGTAATAAATCTCTGGAACAGATTTGGAATCACACGACCTGGATGGAGTGGGACAGAGAAAT
TAACAATTACACAAGCTTAATACACTCCTTAATTGAAGAATCGCAAAACCAGCAAGAAAAGAATGAACAA
GAATTATTGGAATTAGATAAATGGGCAAGTTTGTGGAATTGGTTTAACATAACAAATTGGCTGTGGTATA
TAAAATTATTCATAATGATAGTAGGAGGCTTGGTAGGTTTAAGAATAGTTTTTGCTGTACTTTCTATAGT
GAATAGAGTTAGGCAGGGATATTCACCATTATCGTTTCAGACCCACCTCCCAACCCCGAGGGGACCCCAT
ATGCCAAGTACGCCCCCTATTGACGTCAATGACGGTAAATGGCCCGCCTGGCATTATGCCCAGTACATGA
CCTTATGGGACTTTCCTACTTGGCAGTACATCTACGTATTAGTCATCGCTATTACCATGGTGATGCGGTT
TTGGCAGTACATCAATGGGCGTGGATAGCGGTTTGACTCACGGGGATTTCCAAGTCTCCACCCCATTGAC
GTCAATGGGAGTTTGTTTTGGCACCAAAATCAACGGGACTTTCCAAAATGTCGTAACAACTCCGCCCCAT
TGACGCAAATGGGCGGTAGGCGTGTACGGTGGGAGGTCTATATAAGCAGAGCT
Features (pLannotate 1.2.2; 32 found; start..end, strand, type, name):
      1..29      +  promoter       TRE3GV promoter (fragment): 3rd-generation Tet-responsive promoter that can be activated by binding of Tet-On® 3G, optimized for retroviral and lentiviral vectors
    136..179     +  intron         CMV intron (fragment): modified intron A from human cytomegalovirus
    231..249     +  promoter       SP6 promoter: promoter for bacteriophage SP6 RNA polymerase
    253..290     +  CDS            IgH signal sequence (fragment): signal sequence from the mouse immunoglobulin heavy chain variable region
    343..363     +  CDS            FLAG (fragment): FLAG® epitope tag, followed by an enterokinase cleavage site
    388..1395    +  CDS            gpd1: G3P1_TRIKO - Experimental evidence at protein level: Swiss-Prot protein existence level 1. From Trichoderma koningii (Hypocrea koningii).
   1453..1570    +  misc_feature   cPPT/CTS: central polypurine tract and central termination sequence of HIV-1
   1619..2129    +  promoter       hPGK promoter: human phosphoglycerate kinase 1 promoter
   2151..2750    +  CDS            PuroR: puromycin N-acetyltransferase; pac from Streptomyces alboniger; confers resistance to puromycin
   2793..2876    +  CDS            nef (fragment): NEF_HV1Z2 - Experimental evidence at protein level: Swiss-Prot protein existence level 1. Extracellular Nef protein targets CD4(+) T-lymphocytes for apoptosis by interacting with CXCR4 surface receptors. From Human immunodeficiency virus type 1 group M subtype D (isolate Z2/CDC-Z34) (HIV-1).
   2878..3111    +  LTR            3' LTR (ΔU3): self-inactivating 3' long terminal repeat (LTR) from HIV-1
   3183..3304    +  polyA_signal   SV40 poly(A) signal: SV40 polyadenylation signal
   3344..3479    +  rep_origin     SV40 ori: SV40 origin of replication
   3500..3518    -  promoter       T7 promoter: promoter for bacteriophage T7 RNA polymerase
   3526..3681    +  CDS            lacZα (fragment): LacZα fragment of β-galactosidase; lacZ fragment
   3686..4114    +  rep_origin     f1 ori (sequence partly withheld): f1 bacteriophage origin of replication; arrow indicates direction of (+) strand synthesis
   4167..4271    +  promoter       AmpR promoter: bla
   4272..5132    +  CDS            AmpR: β-lactamase; bla; confers resistance to ampicillin, carbenicillin, and related antibiotics
   5303..5891    +  rep_origin     ori: high-copy-number ColE1/pMB1/pBR322/pUC origin of replication
   6074..6166    +  CDS            lacI (fragment): lac repressor; lacI; The lac repressor binds to the lac operator to inhibit transcription in E. coli. This inhibition can be relieved by adding lactose or isopropyl-β-D-thiogalactopyranoside (IPTG).
   6179..6200    +  protein_bind   CAP binding site: CAP binding activates transcription in the presence of cAMP. E. coli catabolite activator protein
   6215..6245    +  promoter       lac promoter: promoter for the E. coli lac operon
   6253..6269    +  protein_bind   lac operator: The lac repressor binds to the lac operator to inhibit transcription in E. coli. This inhibition can be relieved by adding lactose or isopropyl-β-D-thiogalactopyranoside (IPTG). lac repressor encoded by lacI
   6314..6332    +  promoter       T3 promoter: promoter for bacteriophage T3 RNA polymerase
   6360..6586    +  promoter       RSV promoter: Rous sarcoma virus enhancer/promoter
   6587..6767    +  LTR            5' LTR (truncated): truncated 5' long terminal repeat (LTR) from HIV-1
   6814..6939    +  misc_feature   HIV-1 Ψ: packaging signal of human immunodeficiency virus type 1
   6923..7261    +  CDS            HIV-1 gag (fragment): gag protein from human immunodeficiency virus 1; gag
   7436..7669    +  misc_feature   RRE: The Rev response element (RRE) of HIV-1 allows for Rev-dependent mRNA export from the nucleus to the cytoplasm.
   8046..8072    +  CDS            Rev (fragment): human immunodeficiency virus 1 (HIV-1) Rev protein; rev; enhances nuclear export of unspliced and incompletely spliced viral mRNAs
   8073..8204    +  enhancer       CMV enhancer (fragment): human cytomegalovirus immediate early enhancer; contains an 18-bp deletion relative to the standard CMV enhancer
   8205..8408    +  promoter       CMV promoter: human cytomegalovirus (CMV) immediate early promoter
