[The description below was written by a language model from this plasmid's Addgene catalogue record and pLannotate feature annotations shown in this document.]
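Description:
FLAG-TKGAPDH in pLJM60 is a third-generation-style, self-inactivating HIV-1 lentiviral vector for stable expression of an N-terminally FLAG-tagged glyceraldehyde-3-phosphate dehydrogenase in mammalian cells. The insert, about 1 kb, is GAPDH (annotated as gpd1) from the fungus Trichoderma koningii, recoded with human-optimized codons. It was cloned between a SalI site that was destroyed in the process and a NotI site that was retained, with the FLAG tag supplied by the backbone. In the circular sequence, a partial CMV enhancer and the CMV immediate-early promoter span the numbering origin and drive the FLAG-GAPDH open reading frame. An SP6 promoter lies just upstream of the tag. The automated annotation also reports short fragment matches in this leader region (Tet-responsive promoter, CMV intron, IgH signal sequence). These are partial hits and the record gives no indication that they are functional parts.

The viral transfer cassette begins with an RSV promoter fused to a truncated 5' LTR, which allows Tat-independent production of genomic RNA. This is followed by the Ψ packaging signal with a gag fragment and the Rev response element for Rev-dependent nuclear export. Downstream of the GAPDH insert sit the cPPT/CTS element, a human PGK promoter driving puromycin N-acetyltransferase for selection of transduced cells, and the ΔU3 3' LTR, which inactivates LTR promoter activity after integration. An SV40 poly(A) signal and SV40 origin follow the 3' LTR. For propagation in E. coli, the plasmid carries a high-copy ColE1/pUC origin, ampicillin resistance and an f1 origin. The associated publication concerns glucose sensing by mTORC1, but the record does not state the specific rationale for using the fungal enzyme.
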