Addgene plasmid #154217: FLAG-TKGAPDH in pLJM60
Purpose: Lentiviral vector for stable expression of FLAG-TK-GAPDH
Depositing lab: David Sabatini. Depositing organization: Whitehead Institute for Biomedical Research. Publication: Dihydroxyacetone phosphate signals glucose availability to mTORC1. Orozco JM, Krawczyk PA, Scaria SM, Cangelosi AL, Chan SH, Kunchok T, Lewis CA, Sabatini DM. Nat Metab. 2020 Sep;2(9):893-901. doi: 10.1038/s42255-020-0250-5. Epub 2020 Jul 27. PubMed 32719541.
Backbone
  Vector backbone: pLJM60
  Vector type: Mammalian Expression, Lentiviral
  Selectable markers: Puromycin
Growth in bacteria
  Bacterial resistance: Ampicillin, 100 μg/mL
  Growth temperature: 37°C
  Growth strain: NEB Stable
  Copy number: High Copy
Gene/Insert
  Gene/Insert name: GAPDH
  Species: T. Koninga
  Insert size (bp): 1011
  Mutation: cDNA has been codon optimized for human cell expression
  Promoter: CMV
  Tag / fusion protein: FLAG (N terminal on backbone)
  Cloning method: Restriction Enzyme; 5′ cloning site SalI (destroyed during cloning); 3′ cloning site NotI (not destroyed)
  Sequencing primers: 5′ ATTTAGGTGACACTATAG
Terms and licenses: Academic/Nonprofit Terms; Industry Terms: Not Available to Industry
How to cite: FLAG-TKGAPDH in pLJM60 was a gift from David Sabatini (Addgene plasmid # 154217 ; http://n2t.net/addgene:154217 ; RRID:Addgene_154217)
