>Addgene plasmid #154217 | FLAG-TKGAPDH in pLJM60 | depositor partial sequence | sequence record 306886 | FLAG-TKGAPDH in pLJM60 sequence 1048 bps
TGGTGGTGCGTCGACAATGGTCCCAAAAGTTGGTATAAACGGGTTCGGCCGCATAGGAAGGGTTGTGCTG
CGGAACGCACTCGAAACAGGCGCAGTCGAAGTAGTGGCACTCAATGATCCGTTTATAGAACCCCACTATG
CTGAGTACATGTTCAAGTATGATTCCACTCATGGGCGATTCAAGGGTGACATTAAGGTCGATGGAAAAGA
TCTTGTGATCGACGGAAAAAGGATAAAGTTTTACCAAGAGCGCGATCCCGCGAACATTCCTTGGAAAGAT
TCTGGGGCCGAGTACATCGTAGAAAGTACTGGAGTATTTACGACAACCGAGAAGGCATCTGCTCATTTCA
AGGGAGGGGCGAAAAAAGTAATCATTAGTGCACCATCAGCTGACGCGCCGATGTATGTCATGGGCGTAAA
CGAGGATACCTACGCGGGGGCTAACGTAATTTCTAACGCATCCTGCACAACGAACTGTCTGGCTCCCTTG
GCGAAAACATTGAACGATAAGTTCACAATAGTTGAAGGTCTCATGACAGCCATTCACGCGTACACGGCTT
CCCAAAAAACCGTTGATGGACCGTCAAGCAAAGACTGGCGGGGTGGCCGCGCAGCTGCCCAGAACTTGAT
TCCCTCTAGCACTGGAGCTGCTAAGGCCGTCGGCAAGGTTATTCCAGAGCTGGCGGGTAAAGTGACGGGC
ATGAGCGTCCGGGTGCCGACTGTGAACGTAAGCCTGGTGGATTTTACAGTCCGCTTCGCTAAGGACGTTA
CATACGATGAGGTGAAGGCCGCCATTAAGGAGGCCTCTGAGGGTCCCTTGAAGGGCATACTCGCATACAC
TGAGGACGATATTGTATCTACTGATATTCTCACCGACCCTCATTCTTCAACCTTTGATGCGAAAGCAGGA
ATCGCATTGAATAAAAACTTTGTCAAAGTAATGTCATGGTATGACAACGAATATGGGTATAGCCGACGGG
TAGTGGACCTCATTGTTTATGTCAGTAAAAAAGACGCCGGACAATAAGCGGCCGCGGGTAGCACTAAC
